>Addgene plasmid #114776 | AT5G10290 I2_pECIA14 | addgene full sequence | sequence record 270219 | Addgene NGS Result
GTAAAACGACGGCCAGTGAATTAATTCGTTGCAGGACAGGATGTGGTGCCCGATGTGACTAGCTCTTTGC
TGCAGGCCGTCCTATCCTCTGGTTCCGATAAGAGACCCAGAACTCCGGCCCCCCACCGCCCACCGCCACC
CCCATACATATGTGGTACGCAAGTAAGAGTGCCTGCGCATGCCCCATGTGCCCCACCAAGAGCTTTGCAT
CCCATACAAGTCCCCAAAGTGGAGAACCGAACCAATTCTTCGCGGGCAGAACAAAAGCTTCTGCACACGT
CTCCACTCGAATTTGGAGCCGGCCGGCGTGTGCAAAAGAGGTGAATCGAACGAAAGACCCGTGTGTAAAG
CCGCGTTTCCAAAATGTATAAAACCGAGAGCATCTGGCCAATGTGCATCAGTTGTGGTCAGCAGCAAAAT
CAAGTGAATCATCTCAGTGCAACTAAAGGGGGGATCCGATCTCAATATGAAGTTATGCATATTACTGGCC
GTCGTGGCCTTTGTTGGCCTCTCGCTCGGGTCTCCAGATGCTCAAGGGGATGCACTGTTTGCGTTGAGGA
TCTCCTTACGTGCATTACCGAATCAGCTAAGTGACTGGAATCAGAACCAAGTTAATCCTTGCACTTGGTC
CCAAGTTATTTGTGATGACAAAAACTTTGTCACTTCTCTTACATTGTCAGATATGAACTTCTCGGGAACC
TTGTCTTCAAGAGTAGGAATCCTAGAAAATCTCAAGACTCTTACTTTAAAGGGAAATGGAATTACGGGTG
AAATACCAGAAGACTTTGGAAATCTGACTAGCTTGACTAGTTTGGATTTGGAGGACAATCAGCTAACTGG
TCGTATACCATCCACTATCGGTAATCTCAAGAAACTTCAGTTCTTGACCTTGAGTAGGAACAAACTTAAT
GGGACTATTCCGGAGTCACTCACTGGTCTTCCAAACCTGTTAAACCTGCTGCTTGATTCCAATAGTCTCA
GTGGTCAGATTCCTCAAAGTCTGTTTGAGATCCCAAAATATAATTTCACGTCAAACAACTTGAATTGTGG
CGGTCGTCAACCTCACCCTTGTGTATCCGCGGTTGCCCATTCAGGTGATTCAAGCAAGCCTAAACTGGAG
GTGCTGTTCCAGGGACCAAGCGGCAATCCCGGCGGCGATCTGGCCCCCCAGATGCTGCGCGAGCTGCAGG
AGACCAATGCCGCCCTGCAGGACGTGCGCGAGCTGCTGCGCCACCGCGTGAAGGAGATCACCTTCCTGAA
GAACACCGTGATGGAGTGCGACGCCTGCGGCATGCAGCCCTCTAGAGGCTCCGGCTCCATCATCCCAGTT
GAGGAGGAGAACCCGGACTTCTGGAACCGCGAGGCAGCCGAGGCCCTGGGTGCCGCCAAGAAGCTGCAGC
CTGCACAGACAGCCGCCAAGAACCTCATCATCTTCCTGGGCGATGGGATGGGGGTGTCTACGGTGACAGC
TGCCAGGATCCTAAAAGGGCAGAAGAAGGACAAACTGGGGCCTGAGATACCCCTGGCCATGGACCGCTTC
CCATATGTGGCTCTGTCCAAGACATACAATGTAGACAAACATGTGCCAGACAGTGGAGCCACAGCCACGG
CCTACCTGTGCGGGGTCAAGGGCAACTTCCAGACCATTGGCTTGAGTGCAGCCGCCCGCTTTAACCAGTG
CAACACGACACGCGGCAACGAGGTCATCTCCGTGATGAATCGGGCCAAGAAAGCAGGGAAGTCAGTGGGA
GTGGTAACCACCACACGAGTGCAGCACGCCTCGCCAGCCGGCACCTACGCCCACACGGTGAACCGCAACT
GGTACTCGGACGCCGACGTGCCTGCCTCGGCCCGCCAGGAGGGGTGCCAGGACATCGCTACGCAGCTCAT
CTCCAACATGGACATTGACGTGATCCTAGGTGGAGGCCGAAAGTACATGTTTCGCATGGGAACCCCAGAC
CCTGAGTACCCAGATGACTACAGCCAAGGTGGGACCAGGCTGGACGGGAAGAATCTGGTGCAGGAATGGC
TGGCGAAGCGCCAGGGTGCCCGGTATGTGTGGAACCGCACTGAGCTCATGCAGGCTTCCCTGGACCCGTC
TGTGACCCATCTCATGGGTCTCTTTGAGCCTGGAGACATGAAATACGAGATCCACCGAGACTCCACACTG
GACCCCTCCCTGATGGAGATGACAGAGGCTGCCCTGCGCCTGCTGAGCAGGAACCCCCGCGGCTTCTTCC
TCTTCGTGGAGGGTGGTCGCATCGACCATGGTCATCATGAAAGCAGGGCTTACCGGGCACTGACTGAGAC
GATCATGTTCGACGACGCCATTGAGAGGGCGGGCCAGCTCACCAGCGAGGAGGACACGCTGAGCCTCGTC
ACTGCCGACCACTCCCACGTCTTCTCCTTCGGAGGCTACCCCCTGCGAGGGAGCTCCATCTTCGGGCTGG
CCCCTGGCAAGGCCCGGGACAGGAAGGCCTACACGGTCCTCCTATACGGAAACGGTCCAGGCTATGTGCT
CAAGGACGGCGCCCGGCCGGATGTTACCGAGAGCGAGAGCGGGAGCCCCGAGTATCGGCAGCAGTCAGCA
GTGCCCCTGGACGAAGAGACCCACGCAGGCGAGGACGTGGCGGTGTTCGCGCGCGGCCCGCAGGCGCACC
TGGTTCACGGCGTGCAGGAGCAGACCTTCATAGCGCACGTCATGGCCTTCGCCGCCTGCCTGGAGCCCTA
CACCGCCTGCGACCTGGCGCCCCCCGCCGGCACCACCGACGCCGCGCACCCGGGTTCTAGAGGAAGCACC
TCCGGCGATAACGATTACAAGGATGATGATGATAAGGCCAGCGGCACCGGTCATCATCACCATCACCATT
GAGTTTAAACCCGCTGATCAGCCTCGACTGTGCCTTCTAAGGCCTGAGCTCGCTGATCAGCCTCGATCGA
GGATCCAGACATGATAAGATACATTGATGAGTTTGGACAAACCACAACTAGAATGCAGTGAAAAAAATGC
TTTATTTGTGAAATTTGTGATGCTATTGCTTTATTTGTAACCATTATAAGCTGCAATAAACAAGTTAACA
ACAACAATTGCATTCATTTTATGTTTCAGGTTCAGGGGGAGGTGTGGGAGGTTTTTTAAAGCAAGTAAAA
CCTCTACAAATGTGGTATGGCTGATTATGATCAGTCGACCTGCAGGCATGCAAGCTTGGCGTAATCATGG
TCATAGCTGTTTCCTGTGTGAAATTGTTATCCGCTCACAATTCCACACAACATACGAGCCGGAAGCATAA
AGTGTAAAGCCTGGGGTGCCTAATGAGTGAGCTAACTCACATTAATTGCGTTGCGCTCACTGCCCGCTTT
CCAGTCGGGAAACCTGTCGTGCCAGCTGCATTAATGAATCGGCCAACGCGCGGGGAGAGGCGGTTTGCGT
ATTGGGCGCTCTTCCGCTTCCTCGCTCACTGACTCGCTGCGCTCGGTCGTTCGGCTGCGGCGAGCGGTAT
CAGCTCACTCAAAGGCGGTAATACGGTTATCCACAGAATCAGGGGATAACGCAGGAAAGAACATGTGAGC
AAAAGGCCAGCAAAAGGCCAGGAACCGTAAAAAGGCCGCGTTGCTGGCGTTTTTCCATAGGCTCCGCCCC
CCTGACGAGCATCACAAAAATCGACGCTCAAGTCAGAGGTGGCGAAACCCGACAGGACTATAAAGATACC
AGGCGTTTCCCCCTGGAAGCTCCCTCGTGCGCTCTCCTGTTCCGACCCTGCCGCTTACCGGATACCTGTC
CGCCTTTCTCCCTTCGGGAAGCGTGGCGCTTTCTCATAGCTCACGCTGTAGGTATCTCAGTTCGGTGTAG
GTCGTTCGCTCCAAGCTGGGCTGTGTGCACGAACCCCCCGTTCAGCCCGACCGCTGCGCCTTATCCGGTA
ACTATCGTCTTGAGTCCAACCCGGTAAGACACGACTTATCGCCACTGGCAGCAGCCACTGGTAACAGGAT
TAGCAGAGCGAGGTATGTAGGCGGTGCTACAGAGTTCTTGAAGTGGTGGCCTAACTACGGCTACACTAGA
AGAACAGTATTTGGTATCTGCGCTCTGCTGAAGCCAGTTACCTTCGGAAAAAGAGTTGGTAGCTCTTGAT
CCGGCAAACAAACCACCGCTGGTAGCGGTGGTTTTTTTGTTTGCAAGCAGCAGATTACGCGCAGAAAAAA
AGGATCTCAAGAAGATCCTTTGATCTTTTCTACGGGGTCTGACGCTCAGTGGAACGAAAACTCACGTTAA
GGGATTTTGGTCATGAGATTATCAAAAAGGATCTTCACCTAGATCCTTTTAAATTAAAAATGAAGTTTTA
AATCAATCTAAAGTATATATGAGTAAACTTGGTCTGACAGTTACCAATGCTTAATCAGTGAGGCACCTAT
CTCAGCGATCTGTCTATTTCGTTCATCCATAGTTGCCTGACTCCCCGTCGTGTAGATAACTACGATACGG
GAGGGCTTACCATCTGGCCCCAGTGCTGCAATGATACCGCGAGACCCACGCTCACCGGCTCCAGATTTAT
CAGCAATAAACCAGCCAGCCGGAAGGGCCGAGCGCAGAAGTGGTCCTGCAACTTTATCCGCCTCCATCCA
GTCTATTAATTGTTGCCGGGAAGCTAGAGTAAGTAGTTCGCCAGTTAATAGTTTGCGCAACGTTGTTGCC
ATTGCTACAGGCATCGTGGTGTCACGCTCGTCGTTTGGTATGGCTTCATTCAGCTCCGGTTCCCAACGAT
CAAGGCGAGTTACATGATCCCCCATGTTGTGCAAAAAAGCGGTTAGCTCCTTCGGTCCTCCGATCGTTGT
CAGAAGTAAGTTGGCCGCAGTGTTATCACTCATGGTTATGGCAGCACTGCATAATTCTCTTACTGTCATG
CCATCCGTAAGATGCTTTTCTGTGACTGGTGAGTACTCAACCAAGTCATTCTGAGAATAGTGTATGCGGC
GACCGAGTTGCTCTTGCCCGGCGTCAATACGGGATAATACCGCGCCACATAGCAGAACTTTAAAAGTGCT
CATCATTGGAAAACGTTCTTCGGGGCGAAAACTCTCAAGGATCTTACCGCTGTTGAGATCCAGTTCGATG
TAACCCACTCGTGCACCCAACTGATCTTCAGCATCTTTTACTTTCACCAGCGTTTCTGGGTGAGCAAAAA
CAGGAAGGCAAAATGCCGCAAAAAAGGGAATAAGGGCGACACGGAAATGTTGAATACTCATACTCTTCCT
TTTTCAATATTATTGAAGCATTTATCAGGGTTATTGTCTCATGAGCGGATACATATTTGAATGTATTTAG
AAAAATAAACAAATAGGGGTTCCGCGCACATTTCCCCGAAAAGTGCCACCTGACGTCTAAGAAACCATTA
TTATCATGACATTAACCTATAAAAATAGGCGTATCACGAGGCCCTTTCGTCTCGCGCGTTTCGGTGATGA
CGGTGAAAACCTCTGACACATGCAGCTCCCGGAGACGGTCACAGCTTGTCTGTAAGCGGATGCCGGGAGC
AGACAAGCCCGTCAGGGCGCGTCAGCGGGTGTTGGCGGGTGTCGGGGCTGGCTTAACTATGCGGCATCAG
AGCAGATTGTACTGAGAGTGCACCATATGCGGTGTGAAATACCGCACAGATGCGTAAGGAGAAAATACCG
CATCAGGCGCCATTCGCCATTCAGGCTGCGCAACTGTTGGGAAGGGCGATCGGTGCGGGCCTCTTCGCTA
TTACGCCAGCTGGCGAAAGGGGGATGTGCTGCAAGGCGATTAAGTTGGGTAACGCCAGGGTTTTCCCAGT
CACGACGTT
Features (pLannotate 1.2.2; 19 found; start..end, strand, type, name):
     23..449     +  promoter       MT promoter: Drosophila metallothionein promoter
    467..520     +  sig_peptide    BiP signal sequence: Drosophila BiP signal sequence
    521..1114    +  CDS            Y5129_ARATH (fragment): Experimental evidence at protein level: Swiss-Prot protein existence level 1. From Arabidopsis thaliana (Mouse-ear cress).
   1151..1330    +  CDS            Comp (fragment): COMP_RAT - Experimental evidence at protein level: Swiss-Prot protein existence level 1. May play a role in the structural integrity of cartilage via its interaction with other extracellular matrix proteins such as the collagens and fibronectin. Can mediate the interaction of chondrocytes with the cartilage extracellular matrix through interaction with cell surface integrin receptors. Could play a role in the pathogenesis of osteoarthritis. Potent suppressor of apoptosis in both primary chondrocytes and transformed cells. Suppresses apoptosis by blocking the activation of caspase-3 and by indu
   1318..2770    +  CDS            SEAP (fragment): secreted alkaline phosphatase from human placenta The natural enzyme has a C-terminal transmembrane sequence that is replaced by a GPI anchor.
   2807..2836    +  CDS            2xFLAG (fragment): two tandem FLAG® epitope tags
   2942..3076    -  polyA_signal   SV40 poly(A) signal: SV40 polyadenylation signal
   3099..3183    -  CDS            large T antigen (fragment): large T antigen from SV40 (simian virus 40)
   3183..3207    +  misc_feature   MCS (fragment): pUC18/19 multiple cloning site
   3244..3260    -  protein_bind   lac operator: The lac repressor binds to the lac operator to inhibit transcription in E. coli. This inhibition can be relieved by adding lactose or isopropyl-β-D-thiogalactopyranoside (IPTG). lac repressor encoded by lacI
   3268..3298    -  promoter       lac promoter: promoter for the E. coli lac operon
   3313..3334    -  protein_bind   CAP binding site: CAP binding activates transcription in the presence of cAMP. E. coli catabolite activator protein
   3347..3439    -  CDS            lacI (fragment): lac repressor; lacI; The lac repressor binds to the lac operator to inhibit transcription in E. coli. This inhibition can be relieved by adding lactose or isopropyl-β-D-thiogalactopyranoside (IPTG).
   3622..4210    -  rep_origin     ori: high-copy-number ColE1/pMB1/pBR322/pUC origin of replication
   4381..5241    -  CDS            AmpR: β-lactamase; bla; confers resistance to ampicillin, carbenicillin, and related antibiotics
   5242..5346    -  promoter       AmpR promoter: bla
   5441..5476    +  CDS            rop (fragment): Rop protein, which maintains plasmids at low copy number; rop
   5578..5677    +  misc_feature   bom (fragment): basis of mobility region from pBR322
   5683..21      -  CDS            lacZα (fragment) (across the origin): LacZα fragment of β-galactosidase; lacZ fragment
