[The description below was written by a language model from this plasmid's Addgene catalogue record and pLannotate feature annotations shown in this document.]
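Description:
AT5G10290 I2_pECIA14 is an insect-cell expression plasmid built on the pECIA14 backbone and designed for secreted protein production in Drosophila cell culture. It is maintained in E. coli through a high-copy ColE1/pUC-type origin and selected with ampicillin via the β-lactamase gene. The remaining bacterial annotations (fragments of lacZα, lacI, rop and bom, plus the lac promoter and operator) appear to be leftovers of the cloning-vector backbone rather than working parts of the design.

The expression cassette is driven by the Drosophila metallothionein promoter, so transcription is switched on by adding copper sulfate. A Drosophila BiP signal sequence directs the product into the secretory pathway. It is followed by the extracellular domain of the Arabidopsis thaliana leucine-rich repeat receptor kinase encoded by AT5G10290, inserted by ligation-independent cloning. This ectodomain is fused at its C-terminus to the pentamerising coiled-coil helix of rat COMP, human placental alkaline phosphatase, a FLAG epitope and a hexahistidine tag. The feature table annotates all of these parts except the His tag, which is recorded only in the depositor's comments. An SV40 polyadenylation signal lies downstream of the fusion, although it is annotated on the opposite strand.

The construct serves as the "prey" in an extracellular interaction assay and is meant to be paired with the matching bait vector, AT5G10290 I2_pECIA2. COMP-mediated pentamerisation raises avidity, which should help detect weak ectodomain interactions. The alkaline phosphatase moiety provides an enzymatic readout of prey binding to the bait. The plasmid belongs to a collection used to map the network of interactions among Arabidopsis LRR receptor kinase extracellular domains.
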