Addgene plasmid #114776: AT5G10290 I2_pECIA14
Purpose: Prey vector AT5G10290 I2_pECIA14 should be used with bait vector AT5G10290 I2_pECIA2.
Depositing lab: Youssef Belkhadir. Depositing organization: Gregor Mendel Institute of Molecular Plant Biology. Publication: An extracellular network of Arabidopsis leucine-rich repeat receptor kinases. Smakowska-Luzan E, Mott GA, Parys K, Stegmann M, Howton TC, Layeghifard M, Neuhold J, Lehner A, Kong J, Grunwald K, Weinberger N, Satbhai SB, Mayer D, Busch W, Madalinski M, Stolt-Bergner P, Provart NJ, Mukhtar MS, Zipfel C, Desveaux D, Guttman DS, Belkhadir Y. Nature. 2018 Jan 18;553(7688):342-346. doi: 10.1038/nature25184. Epub 2018 Jan 10. PubMed 29320478.
Backbone
  Vector backbone: pECIA14
  Backbone manufacturer: Chris Garcia (Addgene plasmid # 47051)
  Vector type: Insect Expression
Growth in bacteria
  Bacterial resistance: Ampicillin, 100 μg/mL
  Growth temperature: 37°C
  Growth strain: DH5alpha
  Copy number: High Copy
Gene/Insert
  Gene/Insert name: AT5G10290
  Species: A. thaliana (mustard weed)
  Entrez Gene: AT5G10290 (a.k.a. AT5G10290, F18D22.60, F18D22_60)
  Promoter: Metallothionein (Copper-Inducible)
  Cloning method: Ligation Independent Cloning
Terms and licenses: Academic/Nonprofit Terms; Industry Terms: Not Available to Industry
Depositor comments: Plasmid for secreted expression in Drosophila cell culture by induction via CuSO4. Insert is an extracellular domain of indicated LRR-RK, C-terminally tagged with Pentameric rat COMP helix, Alkaline Phosphatase (human, placental), Flag, and hexahistidine tags. Insert Protein Sequence: SPDAQGDALFALRISLRALPNQLSDWNQNQVNPCTWSQVICDDKNFVTSLTLSDMNFSGTLSSRVGILENLKTLTLKGNGITGEIPEDFGNLTSLTSLDLEDNQLTGRIPSTIGNLKKLQFLTLSRNKLNGTIPESLTGLPNLLNLLLDSNSLSGQIPQSLFEIPKYNFTSNNLNCGGRQPHPCVSAVAHSGDSSKPK
How to cite: AT5G10290 I2_pECIA14 was a gift from Youssef Belkhadir (Addgene plasmid # 114776 ; http://n2t.net/addgene:114776 ; RRID:Addgene_114776)
